>Addgene plasmid #156813 | pD649-HAsp-VSIG10-Fc(DAPA)-AviTag-6xHis | depositor full sequence | sequence record 302735 | Full Sequence
TTTCAATATTATTGAAGCATTTATCAGGGTTATTGTCTCATGAGCGGATACATATTTGAATGTATTTAGA
AAAATAAACAAATAGGGGTCAGTGTTACAACCAATTAACCAATTCTGAACATTATCGCGAGCCCATTTAT
ACCTGAATATGGCTCATAACACCCCTTGCTCATGACCAAAATCCCTTAACGTGAGTTACGCGCGCGTCGT
TCCACTGAGCGTCAGACCCCGTAGAAAAGATCAAAGGATCTTCTTGAGATCCTTTTTTTCTGCGCGTAAT
CTGCTGCTTGCAAACAAAAAAACCACCGCTACCAGCGGTGGTTTGTTTGCCGGATCAAGAGCTACCAACT
CTTTTTCCGAAGGTAACTGGCTTCAGCAGAGCGCAGATACCAAATACTGTTCTTCTAGTGTAGCCGTAGT
TAGCCCACCACTTCAAGAACTCTGTAGCACCGCCTACATACCTCGCTCTGCTAATCCTGTTACCAGTGGC
TGCTGCCAGTGGCGATAAGTCGTGTCTTACCGGGTTGGACTCAAGACGATAGTTACCGGATAAGGCGCAG
CGGTCGGGCTGAACGGGGGGTTCGTGCACACAGCCCAGCTTGGAGCGAACGACCTACACCGAACTGAGAT
ACCTACAGCGTGAGCTATGAGAAAGCGCCACGCTTCCCGAAGGGAGAAAGGCGGACAGGTATCCGGTAAG
CGGCAGGGTCGGAACAGGAGAGCGCACGAGGGAGCTTCCAGGGGGAAACGCCTGGTATCTTTATAGTCCT
GTCGGGTTTCGCCACCTCTGACTTGAGCGTCGATTTTTGTGATGCTCGTCAGGGGGGCGGAGCCTATGGA
AAAACGCCAGCAACGCGGCCTTTTTACGGTTCCTGGCCTTTTGCTGGCCTTTTGCTCACATGTTCTTTCC
TGCGTTATCCCCTGATTCTGTGGATAACCGTATTACCGCCTTTGAGTGAGCTGATACCGCTCGCCGCAGC
CGAACGACCGAGCGCAGCGAGTCAGTGAGCGAGGAAGCGGAAGGCGAGAGTAGGGAACTGCCAGGCATCA
AACTAAGCAGAAGGCCCCTGACGGATGGCCTTTTTGCGTTTCTACAAACTCTTTCTGTGTTGTAAAACGA
CGGCCAGTCTTAAGCTCGGGCCCCCTGGGCGGTTCTGATAACGAGTAATCGTTAATCCGCAAATAACGTA
AAAACCCGCTTCGGCGGGTTTTTTTATGGGGGGAGTTTAGGGAAAGAGCATTTGTCAGAATATTTAAGGG
CGCCTGTCACTTTGCTTGATATATGAGAATTATTTAACCTTATAAATGAGAAAAAAGCAACGCACTTTAA
ATAAGATACGTTGCTTTTTCGATTGATGAACACCTATAATTAAACTATTCATCTATTATTTATGATTTTT
TGTATATACAATATTTCTAGTTTGTTAAAGAGAATTAAGAAAATAAATCTCGAAAATAATAAAGGGAAAA
TCAGTTTTTGATATCAAAATTATACATGTCAACGATAATACAAAATATAATACAAACTATAAGATGTTAT
CAGTATTTATTATCATTTAGAATAAATTTTGTGTCGCCCTTAATTGTGAGCGGATAACAATTACGAGCTT
CATGCACAGTGGCGTTGACTCAATATTGGCCATTAGCCATATTATTCATTGGTTATATAGCATAAATCAA
TATTGGCTATTGGCCATTGCATACGTTGTATCTATATCATAATATGTACATTTATATTGGCTCATGTCCA
ATATGACCGCCATGTTGGCATTGATTATTGACTAGTTATTAATAGTAATCAATTACGGGGTCATTAGTTC
ATAGCCCATATATGGAGTTCCGCGTTACATAACTTACGGTAAATGGCCCGCCTGGCTGACCGCCCAACGA
CCCCCGCCCATTGACGTCAATAATGACGTATGTTCCCATAGTAACGCCAATAGGGACTTTCCATTGACGT
CAATGGGTGGAGTATTTACGGTAAACTGCCCACTTGGCAGTACATCAAGTGTATCATATGCCAAGTACGC
CCCCTATTGACGTCAATGACGGTAAATGGCCCGCCTGGCATTATGCCCAGTACATGACCTTATGGGACTT
TCCTACTTGGCAGTACATCTACGTATTAGTCATCGCTATTACCATGGTGATGCGGTTTTGGCAGTACATC
AATGGGCGTGGATAGCGGTTTGACTCACGGGGATTTCCAAGTCTCCACCCCATTGACGTCAATGGGAGTT
TGTTTTGGCACCAAAATCAACGGGACTTTCCAAAATGTCGTAACAACTCCGCCCCATTGACGCAAATGGG
CGGTAGGCGTGTACGGTGGGAGGTCTATATAAGCAGAGCTCGTTTAGTGAACCGTCAGATCGCCTGGAGA
CGCCATCCACGCTGTTTTGACCTCCATAGAAGACACCGGGACCGATCCAGCCTCCGCGGCCGGGAACGGT
GCATTGGAACGCGGATTCCCCGTGCCAAGAGTGACGTAAGTACCGCCTATAGAGTCTATAGGCCCACCCC
CTTGGCTTCGTTAGAACGCGGCTACAATTAATACATAACCTTATGTATCATACACATACGATTTAGGTGA
CACTATAGAATAACATCCACTTTGCCTTTCTCTCCACAGGTGTCCACTCCCAGGTCCAACTGCACCTCGG
TTCTATCGAAAACGCGCCTGCTAGCGCCACCATGAAGACCATCATTGCCCTGAGCTACATCTTCTGCCTG
GTGTTCGCTGCGGCCGCCGTTGTGATTGGAGAGGTGCACGAGAATGTGACCCTGCACTGTGGCAACATCA
GCGGCCTGAGAGGCCAAGTGACCTGGTACAGAAACAACAGCGAGCCCGTGTTCCTGCTGAGCAGCAACAG
TTCTCTGAGGCCTGCCGAGCCTAGATTCAGCCTGGTGGATGCCACAAGCCTGCACATCGAGTCTCTGTCT
CTGGGCGACGAGGGCATCTACACCTGTCAAGAGATCCTGAACGTGACCCAGTGGTTCCAAGTGTGGCTGC
AGGTTGCCAGCGGACCCTATCAGATCGAGGTGCACATTGTGGCCACCGGCACACTGCCTAATGGCACACT
GTATGCCGCCAGAGGCAGCCAGGTGGACTTCAGCTGTAACAGCAGCAGCAGACCTCCTCCTGTGGTGGAA
TGGTGGTTTCAGGCCCTGAACAGCAGCTCCGAGAGCTTCGGCCACAACCTGACCGTGAACTTCTTCAGCC
TGCTGCTGATCTCCCCTAACCTGCAGGGCAATTACACATGTCTGGCTCTGAACCAGCTGAGCAAGCGGCA
CAGAAAAGTGACCACCGAGCTGCTGGTGTACTACCCTCCTCCATCCGCTCCTCAGTGTTGGGCCCAGATG
GCCAGCGGCTCTTTTATGCTGCAGCTGACCTGCAGATGGGACGGCGGCTATCCCGATCCTGACTTCCTGT
GGATTGAGGAACCTGGCGGCGTGATCGTGGGCAAGTCTAAGCTGGGAGTCGAGATGCTGAGCGAGAGCCA
GCTGTCCGACGGCAAAAAGTTTAAGTGCGTGACCAGCCACATCGTGGGCCCTGAATCTGGCGCCTCTTGC
ATGGTGCAGATCAGAGGACCTTCTCTGCTGTCCGAGCCTATGAAGACCTGCTTCACCGGCGGCAACGTGA
CACTGACTTGTCAGGTGTCAGGCGCCTATCCTCCTGCCAAGATCCTGTGGCTGCGGAACCTGACACAGCC
CGAAGTGATCATCCAGCCTAGCAGCCGGCACCTGATCACACAGGATGGCCAGAATAGCACCCTGACCATC
CACAACTGCAGCCAGGATCTGGACGAGGGCTACTACATCTGCAGAGCCGATTCTCCCGTGGGCGTCAGAG
AGATGGAAATCTGGCTGAGCGTGAAAGAGCCCCTGAACATCGGCGGAGGCGCGCCGGGCGGCGACAAGAC
CCACACCTGCCCCCCCTGCCCAGCTCCAGAACTGCTGGGAGGGCCTTCCGTGTTCCTGTTCCCCCCCAAG
CCCAAGGACACCCTGATGATCAGCAGGACCCCCGAGGTGACCTGCGTGGTGGTGGCCGTGTCCCACGAGG
ACCCAGAGGTGAAGTTCAACTGGTACGTGGACGGCGTGGAGGTGCACAACGCCAAGACCAAGCCCAGAGA
GGAGCAGTACAACAGCACCTACAGGGTGGTGTCCGTGCTGACCGTGCTGCACCAGGACTGGCTGAACGGC
AAAGAATACAAGTGCAAAGTCTCCAACAAGGCCCTGGCTGCCCCAATCGAAAAGACAATCAGCAAGGCCA
AGGGCCAGCCACGGGAGCCCCAGGTGTACACCCTGCCCCCCAGCCGGGAGGAGATGACCAAGAACCAGGT
GTCCCTGACCTGTCTGGTGAAGGGCTTCTACCCCAGCGATATCGCCGTGGAGTGGGAGAGCAACGGCCAG
CCCGAGAACAACTACAAGACCACCCCCCCAGTGCTGGACAGCGACGGCAGCTTCTTCCTGTACAGCAAGC
TGACCGTGGACAAGTCCAGGTGGCAGCAGGGCAACGTGTTCAGCTGCAGCGTGATGCACGAGGCCCTGCA
CAACCACTACACCCAGAAGTCCCTGAGCCTGAGCCCCGGCGGCAGCGGTCTTAATGATATTTTCGAGGCT
CAGAAGATTGAGTGGCATGAACACCACCACCATCACCACTAAGGCCGGCCTGTAGTCACTGGCACAACGC
GTTACCCGGTAAGCCAATCGGGTATACACGGTCGTCATACTGCAGACAGGGTTCTTCTACTTTGCAAGAT
AGTCTTGAGTAGTAAAATAAATAGATAGAGAAAATCAGCCTCGACTGTGCCTTCTAGTTGCCAGCCATCT
GTTGTTTGCCCCTCCCCCGTGCCTTCCTTGACCCTGGAAGGTGCCACTCCCACTGTCCTTTCCTAATAAA
ATGAGGAAATTGCATCACAACACTCAACCCTATCTCGGTCTATTCTTTTGATTTATAAGGGATTTTGCCG
ATTTCGGCCTATTGGTTAAAAAATGAGCTGATTTAACAAAAATTTAACGCGAATTAATTCTGTGGAATGT
GTGTCAGTTAGGGTGTGGAAAGTCCCCAGGCTCCCCAGCAGGCAGAAGTATGCAAAGCATGCATCTCAAT
TAGTCAGCAACCAGGTGTGGAAAGTCCCCAGGCTCCCCAGCAGGCAGAAGTATGCAAAGCATGCATCTCA
ATTAGTCAGCAACCATAGTCCCGCCCCTAACTCCGCCCATCCCGCCCCTAACTCCGCCCAGTTCCGCCCA
TTCTCCGCCCCATGGCTGACTAATTTTTTTTATTTATGCAGAGGCCGAGGCCGCCTCTGCCTCTGAGCTA
TTCCAGAAGTAGTGAGGAGGCTTTTTTGGAGGCCTAGGCTTTTGCAAAAAGCTCCCGGGAGCTTGTATAT
CCATTTTCGGATCTGATCAGCACGTGTTGACAATTAATCATCGGCATAGTATATCGGCATAGTATAATAC
GACAAGGTGAGGAACTAAACCATGACCGAGTACAAGCCCACGGTGCGCCTCGCCACCCGCGACGACGTCC
CCAGGGCCGTACGCACCCTCGCCGCCGCGTTCGCCGACTACCCCGCCACGCGCCACACCGTCGATCCGGA
CCGCCACATCGAGCGGGTCACCGAGCTGCAAGAACTCTTCCTCACGCGCGTCGGGCTCGACATCGGCAAG
GTGTGGGTCGCGGACGACGGCGCCGCGGTGGCGGTCTGGACCACGCCGGAGAGCGTCGAAGCGGGGGCGG
TGTTCGCCGAGATCGGCCCGCGCATGGCCGAGTTGAGCGGTTCCCGGCTGGCCGCGCAGCAACAGATGGA
AGGCCTCCTGGCGCCGCACCGGCCCAAGGAGCCCGCGTGGTTCCTGGCCACCGTCGGCGTCTCGCCCGAC
CACCAGGGCAAGGGTCTGGGCAGCGCCGTCGTGCTCCCCGGAGTGGAGGCGGCCGAGCGCGCCGGGGTGC
CCGCCTTCCTGGAGACATCCGCGCCCCGCAACCTCCCCTTCTACGAGCGGCTCGGCTTCACCGTCACCGC
CGACGTCGAGGTGCCCGAAGGACCGCGCACCTGGTGCATGACCCGCAAGCCCGGTGCCTGACACGTGCTA
CGAGATTTCGATTCCACCGCCGCCTTCTATGAAAGGTTGGGCTTCGGAATCGTTTTCCGGGACGCCGGCT
GGATGATCCTCCAGCGCGGGGATCTCATGCTGGAGTTCTTCGCCCACCCCAACTTGTTTATTGCAGCTTA
TAATGGTTACAAATAAAGCAATAGCATCACAAATTTCACAAATAAAGCATTTTTTTCACTGCATTCTAGT
TGTGGTTTGTCCAAACTCATCAATGTATCTTATCATGTCTGTATACCGTCGACCTCTAGCTAGAGCTTGG
CGTAATCATGGTCATTACCAATGCTTAATCAGTGAGGCACCTATCTCAGCGATCTGTCTATTTCGTTCAT
CCATAGTTGCCTGACTCCCCGTCGTGTAGATAACTACGATACGGGAGGGCTTACCATCTGGCCCCAGCGC
TGCGATGATACCGCGAGAACCACGCTCACCGGCTCCGGATTTATCAGCAATAAACCAGCCAGCCGGAAGG
GCCGAGCGCAGAAGTGGTCCTGCAACTTTATCCGCCTCCATCCAGTCTATTAATTGTTGCCGGGAAGCTA
GAGTAAGTAGTTCGCCAGTTAATAGTTTGCGCAACGTTGTTGCCATCGCTACAGGCATCGTGGTGTCACG
CTCGTCGTTTGGTATGGCTTCATTCAGCTCCGGTTCCCAACGATCAAGGCGAGTTACATGATCCCCCATG
TTGTGCAAAAAAGCGGTTAGCTCCTTCGGTCCTCCGATCGTTGTCAGAAGTAAGTTGGCCGCAGTGTTAT
CACTCATGGTTATGGCAGCACTGCATAATTCTCTTACTGTCATGCCATCCGTAAGATGCTTTTCTGTGAC
TGGTGAGTACTCAACCAAGTCATTCTGAGAATAGTGTATGCGGCGACCGAGTTGCTCTTGCCCGGCGTCA
ATACGGGATAATACCGCGCCACATAGCAGAACTTTAAAAGTGCTCATCATTGGAAAACGTTCTTCGGGGC
GAAAACTCTCAAGGATCTTACCGCTGTTGAGATCCAGTTCGATGTAACCCACTCGTGCACCCAACTGATC
TTCAGCATCTTTTACTTTCACCAGCGTTTCTGGGTGAGCAAAAACAGGAAGGCAAAATGCCGCAAAAAAG
GGAATAAGGGCGACACGGAAATGTTGAATACTCATATTCTTCCTT
Features (pLannotate 1.2.2; 20 found; start..end, strand, type, name):
    119..143     -  CDS            KanR (fragment): aminoglycoside phosphotransferase; aph(3')-Ia; confers resistance to kanamycin
    254..842     +  rep_origin     ori: high-copy-number ColE1/pMB1/pBR322/pUC origin of replication
   1067..1084    +  terminator     rrnB T2 terminator (fragment): transcription terminator T2 from the E. coli rrnB gene
   1109..1128    -  CDS            lacZα (fragment): LacZα fragment of β-galactosidase; lacZ fragment
   1584..1600    +  protein_bind   lac operator: The lac repressor binds to the lac operator to inhibit transcription in E. coli. This inhibition can be relieved by adding lactose or isopropyl-β-D-thiogalactopyranoside (IPTG). lac repressor encoded by lacI
   1843..2146    +  enhancer       CMV enhancer: human cytomegalovirus immediate early enhancer
   2147..2350    +  promoter       CMV promoter: human cytomegalovirus (CMV) immediate early promoter
   2486..2529    +  intron         CMV intron (fragment): modified intron A from human cytomegalovirus
   2581..2599    +  promoter       SP6 promoter: promoter for bacteriophage SP6 RNA polymerase
   2603..2640    +  CDS            IgH signal sequence (fragment): signal sequence from the mouse immunoglobulin heavy chain variable region
   3583..4590    +  CDS            IGHG3 (fragment): IGHG3_HUMAN - Experimental evidence at protein level: Swiss-Prot protein existence level 1. Constant region of immunoglobulin heavy chains. Immunoglobulins, also known as antibodies, are membrane-bound or secreted glycoproteins produced by B lymphocytes. In the recognition phase of humoral immunity, the membrane-bound immunoglobulins serve as receptors which, upon binding of a specific antigen, trigger the clonal expansion and differentiation of B lymphocytes into immunoglobulins- secreting plasma cells. Secreted immunoglobulins mediate the effector phase of humoral immunity, which results in
   4805..4916    +  polyA_signal   bGH poly(A) signal: bovine growth hormone polyadenylation signal
   4917..5025    +  rep_origin     f1 ori (fragment): f1 bacteriophage origin of replication; arrow indicates direction of (+) strand synthesis
   5039..5368    +  promoter       SV40 promoter: SV40 enhancer and early promoter
   5416..5463    +  promoter       EM7 promoter: synthetic bacterial promoter&nbsp
   5482..6081    +  CDS            PuroR (fragment): puromycin N-acetyltransferase; pac from Streptomyces; confers resistance to puromycin
   6091..6216    +  CDS            ble (fragment): BLE_KLEPN - Experimental evidence at protein level: Swiss-Prot protein existence level 1. Binding protein with a strong affinity to the bleomycin family of antibiotics. Binds to CL990; an antimitotic-antibiotic compound. From Klebsiella pneumoniae.
   6211..6332    +  polyA_signal   SV40 poly(A) signal: SV40 polyadenylation signal
   6385..7245    -  CDS            AmpR: β-lactamase; bla; confers resistance to ampicillin, carbenicillin, and related antibiotics
   7248..89      -  promoter       AmpR promoter (fragment) (across the origin): bla
