[The description below was written by a language model from this plasmid's Addgene catalogue record and pLannotate feature annotations shown in this document.]
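Description:
pD649-HAsp-VSIG10-Fc(DAPA)-AviTag-6xHis is a mammalian expression plasmid built on the pD649 backbone for producing the extracellular domain of human VSIG10, an immunoglobulin-superfamily cell-surface protein, as a secreted Fc fusion. It is propagated in E. coli as a high-copy plasmid through a ColE1/pUC-type origin and selected with ampicillin via an intact β-lactamase gene. The annotated sequence also carries an SV40 promoter/EM7 promoter unit driving a puromycin N-acetyltransferase coding region (annotated as a fragment) followed by an SV40 polyadenylation signal, which would be expected to allow puromycin selection in mammalian cells. Short remnants of KanR, lacZα, ble and an f1 origin are backbone vestiges rather than functional parts.

The expression cassette uses the CMV enhancer and immediate-early promoter, followed by a piece of CMV intron A and an SP6 promoter that also serves as a sequencing primer site. An N-terminal signal peptide (named HAsp in the construct; the annotation tool matched a fragment of it to an immunoglobulin heavy-chain leader) directs the protein into the secretory pathway. The 1,149 bp VSIG10 insert sits between retained NotI and AscI sites, in frame with a backbone-encoded human IgG Fc region, an AviTag and a 6xHis tag, and the transcript ends at a bGH polyadenylation signal. The Fc carries the D265A and P329A (DAPA) substitutions, which are generally used to blunt Fc effector interactions. Fc dimerizes the ectodomain, the AviTag permits site-specific biotinylation by BirA, and the His tag supports metal-affinity purification. The plasmid belongs to a collection made for mapping extracellular protein-protein interactions among human IgSF proteins. The depositor notes that some plasmids in this collection may contain an IS4-like transposase insertion upstream of the CMV promoter; none is annotated here.
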