Addgene plasmid #156813: pD649-HAsp-VSIG10-Fc(DAPA)-AviTag-6xHis
Purpose: Mammalian expression of cell-surface protein extracellular domain fused to Fc(DAPA)-Avi-6xHis. Protein is secreted from cells.
Depositing lab: Chris Garcia. Depositing organization: Stanford University. Publication: A Human IgSF Cell-Surface Interactome Reveals a Complex Network of Protein-Protein Interactions. Wojtowicz WM, Vielmetter J, Fernandes RA, Siepe DH, Eastman CL, Chisholm GB, Cox S, Klock H, Anderson PW, Rue SM, Miller JJ, Glaser SM, Bragstad ML, Vance J, Lam AW, Lesley SA, Zinn K, Garcia KC. Cell. 2020 Aug 20;182(4):1027-1043.e17. doi: 10.1016/j.cell.2020.07.025. PubMed 32822567.
Backbone
  Vector backbone: pD649
  Backbone size w/o insert (bp): 6106
  Vector type: Mammalian Expression
Growth in bacteria
  Bacterial resistance: Ampicillin, 100 μg/mL
  Growth temperature: 37°C
  Growth strain: DH5alpha
  Copy number: High Copy
Gene/Insert
  Gene/Insert name: VSIG10 (alt name: VSI10)
  Species: H. sapiens (human)
  Insert size (bp): 1149
  Mutation: Fc region of human IgG contains D265A and P329A mutations (DAPA)
  Entrez Gene: VSIG10 (a.k.a. MGC1013, FLJ20674)
  Promoter: CMV/SP6
  Tag / fusion protein: Fc(DAPA)-AviTag-6xHis (C terminal on backbone)
  Cloning method: Restriction Enzyme; 5′ cloning site GCGGCCGC (not destroyed); 3′ cloning site GGCGCGCC (not destroyed)
  Sequencing primers: 5′ ATTTAGGTGACACTATAG; 3′ CACGTACCAGTTGAACTTCACC
Resource information
  A portion of this plasmid was derived from a plasmid made by: synthesis by ThermoFisher
Terms and licenses: Academic/Nonprofit Terms; Industry Terms: Not Available to Industry
Depositor comments: Some plasmids in this collection may have an IS4-like element ISVsa5 family transposase upstream of the CMV promoter.
How to cite: pD649-HAsp-VSIG10-Fc(DAPA)-AviTag-6xHis was a gift from Chris Garcia (Addgene plasmid # 156813 ; http://n2t.net/addgene:156813 ; RRID:Addgene_156813)
