>Addgene plasmid #156813 | pD649-HAsp-VSIG10-Fc(DAPA)-AviTag-6xHis | depositor partial sequence | sequence record 302736 | insert (extracellular domain)
GTTGTGATTGGAGAGGTGCACGAGAATGTGACCCTGCACTGTGGCAACATCAGCGGCCTGAGAGGCCAAG
TGACCTGGTACAGAAACAACAGCGAGCCCGTGTTCCTGCTGAGCAGCAACAGTTCTCTGAGGCCTGCCGA
GCCTAGATTCAGCCTGGTGGATGCCACAAGCCTGCACATCGAGTCTCTGTCTCTGGGCGACGAGGGCATC
TACACCTGTCAAGAGATCCTGAACGTGACCCAGTGGTTCCAAGTGTGGCTGCAGGTTGCCAGCGGACCCT
ATCAGATCGAGGTGCACATTGTGGCCACCGGCACACTGCCTAATGGCACACTGTATGCCGCCAGAGGCAG
CCAGGTGGACTTCAGCTGTAACAGCAGCAGCAGACCTCCTCCTGTGGTGGAATGGTGGTTTCAGGCCCTG
AACAGCAGCTCCGAGAGCTTCGGCCACAACCTGACCGTGAACTTCTTCAGCCTGCTGCTGATCTCCCCTA
ACCTGCAGGGCAATTACACATGTCTGGCTCTGAACCAGCTGAGCAAGCGGCACAGAAAAGTGACCACCGA
GCTGCTGGTGTACTACCCTCCTCCATCCGCTCCTCAGTGTTGGGCCCAGATGGCCAGCGGCTCTTTTATG
CTGCAGCTGACCTGCAGATGGGACGGCGGCTATCCCGATCCTGACTTCCTGTGGATTGAGGAACCTGGCG
GCGTGATCGTGGGCAAGTCTAAGCTGGGAGTCGAGATGCTGAGCGAGAGCCAGCTGTCCGACGGCAAAAA
GTTTAAGTGCGTGACCAGCCACATCGTGGGCCCTGAATCTGGCGCCTCTTGCATGGTGCAGATCAGAGGA
CCTTCTCTGCTGTCCGAGCCTATGAAGACCTGCTTCACCGGCGGCAACGTGACACTGACTTGTCAGGTGT
CAGGCGCCTATCCTCCTGCCAAGATCCTGTGGCTGCGGAACCTGACACAGCCCGAAGTGATCATCCAGCC
TAGCAGCCGGCACCTGATCACACAGGATGGCCAGAATAGCACCCTGACCATCCACAACTGCAGCCAGGAT
CTGGACGAGGGCTACTACATCTGCAGAGCCGATTCTCCCGTGGGCGTCAGAGAGATGGAAATCTGGCTGA
GCGTGAAAGAGCCCCTGAACATCGGCGGA
